>Addgene plasmid #129688 | rpoDs366C | addgene full sequence | sequence record 270569 | Addgene NGS Result
TAATACGACTCACTATAGGGGAATTGTGAGCGGATAACAATTCCCCTCTAGAAATAATTTTGTTTAACTT
TAAGAAGGAGATATACCATGGGCAGCAGCCATCATCATCATCATCACAGCAGCGGCCTGGTGCCGCGCGG
CAGCCATATGGAGCAAAACCCGCAGTCACAGCTGAAACTTCTTGTCACCCGTGGTAAGGAGCAAGGCTAT
CTGACCTATGCCGAGGTCAATGACCATCTGCCGGAAGATATCGTCGATTCAGATCAGATCGAAGACATCA
TCCAAATGATCAACGACATGGGCATTCAGGTGATGGAAGAAGCACCGGATGCCGATGATCTGATGCTGGC
TGAAAACACCGCGGACGAAGATGCTGCCGAAGCCGCCGCGCAGGTGCTTTCCAGCGTGGAATCTGAAATC
GGGCGCACGACTGACCCGGTACGCATGTACATGCGTGAAATGGGCACCGTTGAACTGTTGACCCGCGAAG
GCGAAATTGACATCGCTAAGCGTATTGAAGACGGGATCAACCAGGTTCAATCCTCCGTTGCTGAATATCC
GGAAGCGATCACCTATCTGCTGGAACAGTACGATCGTGTTGAAGCAGAAGAAGCGCGTCTGTCCGATCTG
ATCACCGGCTTTGTTGACCCGAACGCAGAAGAAGATCTGGCACCTACCGCCACTCACGTCGGTTCTGAGC
TTTCCCAGGAAGATCTGGACGATGACGAAGATGAAGACGAAGAAGATGGCGATGACGACAGCGCCGATGA
TGACAACAGCATCGACCCGGAACTGGCTCGCGAAAAATTTGCGGAACTACGCGCTCAGTACGTTGTAACG
CGTGACACCATCAAAGCGAAAGGTCGCAGTCACGCTACCGCTCAGGAAGAGATCCTGAAACTGTCTGAAG
TATTCAAACAGTTCCGCCTGGTGCCGAAGCAGTTTGACTACCTGGTCAACAGCATGCGCGTCATGATGGA
CCGCGTTCGTACGCAAGAACGTCTGATCATGAAGCTCTCCGTTGAGCAGTCCAAAATGCCGAAGAAAAAC
TTCATTACCCTGTTTACCGGCAACGAAACCAGCGATACCTGGTTCAACGCGGCAATTGCGATGAACAAGC
CGTGGTCGGAAAAACTGCACGATGTCTCTGAAGAAGTGCATCGCGCCCTGCAAAAACTGCAGCAGATTGA
AGAAGAAACCGGCCTGACCATCGAGCAGGTTAAAGATATCAACCGTCGTATGTGCATCGGTGAAGCGAAA
GCCCGCCGTGCGAAGAAAGAGATGGTTGAAGCGAACTTACGTCTGGTTATTTCTATCGCTAAGAAATACA
CCAACCGTGGCTTGCAGTTCCTTGACCTGATTCAGGAAGGCAACATCGGTCTGATGAAAGCGGTTGATAA
ATTCGAATACCGCCGTGGTTACAAGTTCTCCACCTACGCAACCTGGTGGATCCGTCAGGCGATCACCCGC
TCTATCGCGGATCAGGCGCGCACCATCCGTATTCCGGTGCATATGATTGAGACCATCAACAAGCTCAACC
GTATTTCTCGCCAGATGCTGCAAGAGATGGGCCGTGAACCGACGCCGGAAGAACTGGCTGAACGTATGCT
GATGCCGGAAGACAAGATCCGCAAAGTGCTGAAGATCGCCAAAGAGCCAATCTCCATGGAAACGCCGATC
GGTGATGATGAAGATTCGCATCTGGGGGATTTCATCGAGGATACCACCCTCGAGCTGCCGCTGGATTCTG
CGACCACCGAAAGCCTGCGTGCGGCAACGCACGACGTGCTGGCTGGCCTGACCGCGCGTGAAGCAAAAGT
TCTGCGTATGCGTTTCGGTATCGATATGAACACCGACTACACGCTGGAAGAAGTGGGTAAACAGTTCGAC
GTTACCCGCGAACGTATCCGTCAGATCGAAGCGAAGGCGCTGCGCAAACTGCGTCACCCGAGCCGTTCTG
AAGTGCTGCGTAGCTTCCTGGACGATTAATCGGTAGGCCGGATCAGGCGTTACGCCGCACCCGGCACTAG
GCCCTCTGCACAAACGCCACCTTTTCGGTGGCGTTTTTTATCGCCCACGCACTACCAGCGCCTGGTCCAG
CTCGCGATACGCTTCAACCAGTTTCTCCAGTGAAACGCGACTTAAACCGCTGGGATTTGGCAGCACCCAA
ATCTGCGTCGAACCAATGGTGAGCGTTTGTTTCCCCCACTGTGCAGCCCAAGCTTATCGATGATAAGCTG
TCAAACATGAGAATTCTTGAAGACGAAAGGGCCTCGTGATACGCCTATTTTTATAGGTTAATGTCATGAT
AATAATGGTTTCTTAGACGTCAGGTGGCACTTTTCGGGGAAATGTGCGCGGAACCCCTATTTGTTTATTT
TTCTAAATACATTCAAATATGTATCCGCTCATGAGACAATAACCCTGATAAATGCTTCAATAATATTGAA
AAAGGAAGAGTATGAGTATTCAACATTTCCGTGTCGCCCTTATTCCCTTTTTTGCGGCATTTTGCCTTCC
TGTTTTTGCTCACCCAGAAACGCTGGTGAAAGTAAAAGATGCTGAAGATCAGTTGGGTGCACGAGTGGGT
TACATCGAACTGGATCTCAACAGCGGTAAGATCCTTGAGAGTTTTCGCCCCGAAGAACGTTTTCCAATGA
TGAGCACTTTTAAAGTTCTGCTATGTGGCGCGGTATTATCCCGTGTTGACGCCGGGCAAGAGCAACTCGG
TCGCCGCATACACTATTCTCAGAATGACTTGGTTGAGTACTCACCAGTCACAGAAAAGCATCTTACGGAT
GGCATGACAGTAAGAGAATTATGCAGTGCTGCCATAACCATGAGTGATAACACTGCGGCCAACTTACTTC
TGACAACGATCGGAGGACCGAAGGAGCTAACCGCTTTTTTGCACAACATGGGGGATCATGTAACTCGCCT
TGATCGTTGGGAACCGGAGCTGAATGAAGCCATACCAAACGACGAGCGTGACACCACGATGCCTGCAGCA
ATGGCAACAACGTTGCGCAAACTATTAACTGGCGAACTACTTACTCTAGCTTCCCGGCAACAATTAATAG
ACTGGATGGAGGCGGATAAAGTTGCAGGACCACTTCTGCGCTCGGCCCTTCCGGCTGGCTGGTTTATTGC
TGATAAATCTGGAGCCGGTGAGCGTGGGTCTCGCGGTATCATTGCAGCACTGGGGCCAGATGGTAAGCCC
TCCCGTATCGTAGTTATCTACACGACGGGGAGTCAGGCAACTATGGATGAACGAAATAGACAGATCGCTG
AGATAGGTGCCTCACTGATTAAGCATTGGTAACTGTCAGACCAAGTTTACTCATATATACTTTAGATTGA
TTTAAAACTTCATTTTTAATTTAAAAGGATCTAGGTGAAGATCCTTTTTGATAATCTCATGACCAAAATC
CCTTAACGTGAGTTTTCGTTCCACTGAGCGTCAGACCCCGTAGAAAAGATCAAAGGATCTTCTTGAGATC
CTTTTTTTCTGCGCGTAATCTGCTGCTTGCAAACAAAAAAACCACCGCTACCAGCGGTGGTTTGTTTGCC
GGATCAAGAGCTACCAACTCTTTTTCCGAAGGTAACTGGCTTCAGCAGAGCGCAGATACCAAATACTGTC
CTTCTAGTGTAGCCGTAGTTAGGCCACCACTTCAAGAACTCTGTAGCACCGCCTACATACCTCGCTCTGC
TAATCCTGTTACCAGTGGCTGCTGCCAGTGGCGATAAGTCGTGTCTTACCGGGTTGGACTCAAGACGATA
GTTACCGGATAAGGCGCAGCGGTCGGGCTGAACGGGGGGTTCGTGCACACAGCCCAGCTTGGAGCGAACG
ACCTACACCGAACTGAGATACCTACAGCGTGAGCTATGAGAAAGCGCCACGCTTCCCGAAGGGAGAAAGG
CGGACAGGTATCCGGTAAGCGGCAGGGTCGGAACAGGAGAGCGCACGAGGGAGCTTCCAGGGGGAAACGC
CTGGTATCTTTATAGTCCTGTCGGGTTTCGCCACCTCTGACTTGAGCGTCGATTTTTGTGATGCTCGTCA
GGGGGGCGGAGCCTATGGAAAAACGCCAGCAACGCGGCCTTTTTACGGTTCCTGGCCTTTTGCTGGCCTT
TTGCTCACATGTTCTTTCCTGCGTTATCCCCTGATTCTGTGGATAACCGTATTACCGCCATTGAGTGAGC
TGATACCGCTCGCCGCAGCCGAACGACCGAGCGCAGCGAGTCAGTGAGCGAGGAAGCGGAAGAGCGCCTG
ATGCGGTATTTTCTCCTTACGCATCTGTGCGGTATTTCACACCGCAATGGTGCACTCTCAGTACAATCTG
CTCTGATGCCGCATAGTTAAGCCAGTATACACTCCGCTATCGCTACGTGACTGGGTCATGGCTGCGCCCC
GACACCCGCCAACACCCGCTGACGCGCCCTGACGGGCTTGTCTGCTCCCGGCATCCGCTTACAGACAAGC
TGTGACCGTCTCCGGGAGCTGCATGTGTCAGAGGTTTTCACCGTCATCACCGAAACGCGCGAGGCAGCTG
CGGTAAAGCTCATCAGCGTGGTCGTGAAGCGATTCACAGATGTCTGCCTGTTCATCCGCGTCCAGCTCGT
TGAGTTTCTCCAGAAGCGTTAATGTCTGGCTTCTGATAAAGCGGGCCATGTTAAGGGCGGTTTTTTCCTG
TTTGGTCACTGATGCCTCCGTGTAAGGGGGATTTCTGTTCATGGGGGTAATGATACCGATGAAACGAGAG
AGGATGCTCACGATACGGGTTACTGATGATGAACATGCCCGGTTACTGGAACGTTGTGAGGGTAAACAAC
TGGCGGTATGGATGCGGCGGGACCAGAGAAAAATCACTCAGGGTCAATGCCAGCGCTTCGTTAATACAGA
TGTAGGTGTTCCACAGGGTAGCCAGCAGCATCCTGCGATGCAGATCCGGAACATAATGGTGCAGGGCGCT
GACTTCCGCGTTTCCAGACTTTACGAAACACGGAAACCGAAGACCATTCATGTTGTTGCTCAGGTCGCAG
ACGTTTTGCAGCAGCAGTCGCTTCACGTTCGCTCGCGTATCGGTGATTCATTCTGCTAACCAGTAAGGCA
ACCCCGCCAGCCTAGCCGGGTCCTCAACGACAGGAGCACGATCATGCGCACCCGTGGCCAGGACCCAACG
CTGCCCGAGATGCGCCGCGTGCGGCTGCTGGAGATGGCGGACGCGATGGATATGTTCTGCCAAGGGTTGG
TTTGCGCATTCACAGTTCTCCGCAAGAATTGATTGGCTCCAATTCTTGGAGTGGTGAATCCGTTAGCGAG
GTGCCGCCGGCTTCCATTCAGGTCGAGGTGGCCCGGCTCCATGCACCGCGACGCAACGCGGGGAGGCAGA
CAAGGTATAGGGCGGCGCCTACAATCCATGCCAACCCGTTCCATGTGCTCGCCGAGGCGGCATAAATCGC
CGTGACGATCAGCGGTCCAATGATCGAAGTTAGGCTGGTAAGAGCCGCGAGCGATCCTTGAAGCTGTCCC
TGATGGTCGTCATCTACCTGCCTGGACAGCATGGCCTGCAACGCGGGCATCCCGATGCCGCCGGAAGCGA
GAAGAATCATAATGGGGAAGGCCATCCAGCCTCGCGTCGCGAACGCCAGCAAGACGTAGCCCAGCGCGTC
GGCCGCCATGCCGGCGATAATGGCCTGCTTCTCGCCGAAACGTTTGGTGGCGGGACCAGTGACGAAGGCT
TGAGCGAGGGCGTGCAAGATTCCGAATACCGCAAGCGACAGGCCGATCATCGTCGCGCTCCAGCGAAAGC
GGTCCTCGCCGAAAATGACCCAGAGCGCTGCCGGCACCTGTCCTACGAGTTGCATGATAAAGAAGACAGT
CATAAGTGCGGCGACGATAGTCATGCCCCGCGCCCACCGGAAGGAGCTGACTGGGTTGAAGGCTCTCAAG
GGCATCGGTCGAGATCCCGGTGCCTAATGAGTGAGCTAACTTACATTAATTGCGTTGCGCTCACTGCCCG
CTTTCCAGTCGGGAAACTGTCGTGCCAGCTGCATTAATGAATCGGCCAACGCGCGGGGAGAGGCGGTTTG
CGTATTGGGCGCCAGGGTGGTTTTTCTTTTCACCAGTGAGACGGGCAACAGCTGATTGCCCTTCACCGCC
TGGCCCTGAGAGAGTTGCAGCAAGCGGTCCACGCTGGTTTGCCCCAGCAGGCGAAAATCCTGTTTGATGG
TGGTTAACGGCGGGATATAACATGAGCTGTCTTCGGTATCGTCGTATCCCACTACCGAGATATCCGCACC
AACGCGCAGCCCGGACTCGGTAATGGCGCGCATTGCGCCCAGCGCCATCTGATCGTTGGCAACCAGCATC
GCAGTGGGAACGATGCCCTCATTCAGCATTTGCATGGTTTGTTGAAAACCGGACATGGCACTCCAGTCGC
CTTCCCGTTCCGCTATCGGCTGAATTTGATTGCGAGTGAGATATTTATGCCAGCCAGCCAGACGCAGACG
CGCCGAGACAGAACTTAATGGGCCCGCTAACAGCGCGATTTGCTGGTGACCCAATGCGACCAGATGCTCC
ACGCCCAGTCGCGTACCGTCTTCATGGGAGAAAATAATACTGTTGATGGGTGTCTGGTCAGAGACATCAA
GAAATAACGCCGGAACATTAGTGCAGGCAGCTTCCACAGCAATGGCATCCTGGTCATCCAGCGGATAGTT
AATGATCAGCCCACTGACGCGTTGCGCGAGAAGATTGTGCACCGCCGCTTTACAGGCTTCGACGCCGCTT
CGTTCTACCATCGACACCACCACGCTGGCACCCAGTTGATCGGCGCGAGATTTAATCGCCGCGACAATTT
GCGACGGCGCGTGCAGGGCCAGACTGGAGGTGGCAACGCCAATCAGCAACGACTGTTTGCCCGCCAGTTG
TTGTGCCACGCGGTTGGGAATGTAATTCAGCTCCGCCATCGCCGCTTCCACTTTTTCCCGCGTTTTCGCA
GAAACGTGGCTGGCCTGGTTCACCACGCGGGAAACGGTCTGATAAGAGACACCGGCATACTCTGCGACAT
CGTATAACGTTACTGGTTTCACATTCACCACCCTGAATTGACTCTCTTCCGGGCGCTATCATGCCATACC
GCGAAAGGTTTTGCGCCATTCGATGGTGTCCGGGATCTCGACGCTCTCCCTTATGCGACTCCTGCATTAG
GAAGCAGCCCAGTAGTAGGTTGAGGCCGTTGAGCACCGCCGCCGCAAGGAATGGTGCATGCAAGGAGATG
GCGCCCAACAGTCCCCCGGCCACGGGGCCTGCCACCATACCCACGCCGAAACAAGCGCTCATGAGCCCGA
AGTGGCGAGCCCGATCTTCCCCATCGGTGATGTCGGCGATATAGGCGCCAGCAACCGCACCTGTGGCGCC
GGTGATGCCGGCCACGATGCGTCCGGCGTAGAGGATCGAGATCTCGATCCCGCGAAAT
Features (pLannotate 1.2.2; 19 found; start..end, strand, type, name):
      1..19      +  promoter       T7 promoter: promoter for bacteriophage T7 RNA polymerase
     20..44      +  protein_bind   lac operator: The lac repressor binds to the lac operator to inhibit transcription in E. coli. This inhibition can be relieved by adding lactose or isopropyl-β-D-thiogalactopyranoside (IPTG). lac repressor encoded by lacI
     59..81      +  RBS            RBS: efficient ribosome binding site from bacteriophage T7 gene 10 (Olins and Rangwala, 1989)
    100..116     +  CDS            capTEV™ (fragment): composite tag for in vivo biotinylation, TEV protease cleavage, and 6xHis tagging
    127..144     +  CDS            thrombin site: thrombin recognition and cleavage site
    148..1986    +  CDS            rpoD: RPOD_ECOLI - Also known as alt. Experimental evidence at protein level: Swiss-Prot protein existence level 1. Sigma factors are initiation factors that promote the attachment of RNA polymerase to specific initiation sites and are then released. This sigma factor is the primary sigma factor during exponential growth. Preferentially transcribes genes associated with fast growth, such as ribosomal operons, other protein-synthesis related genes, rRNA- and tRNA-encoding genes and prfB. From Escherichia coli (strain K12).
   2071..2214    -  CDS            mug (fragment): MUG_ECOLI - Also known as ygjF. Experimental evidence at protein level: Swiss-Prot protein existence level 1. Excises ethenocytosine and uracil, which can arise by alkylation or deamination of cytosine, respectively, from the corresponding mispairs with guanine in ds-DNA. It is capable of hydrolyzing the carbon-nitrogen bond between the sugar-phosphate backbone of the DNA and the mispaired base. The complementary strand guanine functions in substrate recognition. Required for DNA damage lesion repair in stationary-phase cells. From Escherichia coli (strain K12).
   2220..2244    -  promoter       tet promoter (fragment): E. coli promoter for tetracycline efflux protein gene
   2357..2461    +  promoter       AmpR promoter: bla
   2462..3322    +  CDS            AmpR: β-lactamase; bla; confers resistance to ampicillin, carbenicillin, and related antibiotics
   3493..4081    +  rep_origin     ori: high-copy-number ColE1/pMB1/pBR322/pUC origin of replication
   4267..4406    -  misc_feature   bom: basis of mobility region from pBR322
   4508..4699    -  CDS            rop: Rop protein, which maintains plasmids at low copy number; rop
   4716..5096    +  CDS            YPB1_ECOLX: Protein predicted: Swiss-Prot protein existence level 4. From Escherichia coli.
   5338..5962    -  CDS            TcR (fragment): tetracycline efflux protein; tet; confers resistance to tetracycline
   5977..5998    -  protein_bind   CAP binding site: CAP binding activates transcription in the presence of cAMP. E. coli catabolite activator protein
   6011..7092    -  CDS            lacI: lac repressor; lacI; The lac repressor binds to the lac operator to inhibit transcription in E. coli. This inhibition can be relieved by adding lactose or isopropyl-β-D-thiogalactopyranoside (IPTG).
   7093..7170    -  promoter       lacI promoter: lacI
   7178..7457    -  CDS            TcR (fragment): tetracycline efflux protein; tet; confers resistance to tetracycline
