[The description below was written by a language model from this plasmid's Addgene catalogue record and pLannotate feature annotations shown in this document.]
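Description:
rpoDs366C is a bacterial expression plasmid built on the pET15b backbone for producing a cysteine-engineered version of the Escherichia coli primary sigma factor, sigma 70 (rpoD). The plasmid replicates from a pBR322/ColE1-type origin and retains the bom and rop elements from pBR322. The catalogue lists it as high copy, although rop normally moderates copy number. Selection is by ampicillin through the bla (AmpR) gene. The tetracycline-resistance sequences annotated in the map are only backbone remnants and are not functional markers.

The rpoD coding sequence sits downstream of a T7 promoter with an adjacent lac operator and the strong T7 gene 10 ribosome binding site. Transcription therefore depends on a host supplying T7 RNA polymerase, and it is held in check by the plasmid-encoded lacI repressor until induced with IPTG. The protein is made with an N-terminal His6 tag followed by a thrombin cleavage site, which allows metal-affinity purification and optional tag removal. The annotation software labels the His-tag region as a fragment of a composite tag. A short fragment of mug, annotated downstream of rpoD, appears to be flanking sequence carried in with the insert. No T7 terminator is annotated.

The insert carries C132S, C291S and C295S together with S366C. These changes remove the annotated native cysteines and introduce one at position 366, a design generally used for site-specific thiol labelling, though the record itself does not state this. An N149D difference seen on sequencing is described as a natural variant without functional consequence. The associated work used single-molecule imaging to study transcription initiation at a ribosomal RNA promoter.
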