Addgene plasmid #129688: rpoDs366C
Purpose: Expression of Sigma 70 S366C
Depositing lab: Jeff Gelles. Depositing organization: Brandeis University. Publication: Mechanism of upstream promoter element stimulation of transcription at a ribosomal RNA promoter determined by single-molecule imaging. Mumm JP, Friedman LJ, Gelles J. bioRxiv 2020 10.1101/2020.02.17.953182.
Backbone
  Vector backbone: pET15b
  Backbone manufacturer: Novagen
  Vector type: Bacterial Expression
Growth in bacteria
  Bacterial resistance: Ampicillin, 100 μg/mL
  Growth temperature: 37°C
  Growth strain: DH5alpha
  Copy number: High Copy
Gene/Insert
  Gene/Insert name: rpoD (alt name: Sigma 70)
  Species: E. coli
  Mutation: C132S C291S C295S S366C
  Entrez Gene: rpoD (a.k.a. b3067, ECK3057, alt)
  Tag / fusion protein: His6/thrombin (N terminal on backbone)
Terms and licenses: Academic/Nonprofit Terms; Industry Terms: Not Available to Industry
Depositor comments: Addgene NGS found a N149D amino acid variation in the rpoD translation, that the depositing laboratory confirms to be a naturally occurring sequence variant. This will not adversely affect plasmid function. Please visit https://www.biorxiv.org/content/10.1101/2020.02.17.953182v1 for bioRxiv preprint.
How to cite: rpoDs366C was a gift from Jeff Gelles (Addgene plasmid # 129688 ; http://n2t.net/addgene:129688 ; RRID:Addgene_129688)
